>Addgene plasmid #121039 | UC17m | addgene full sequence | sequence record 236352 | Addgene NGS Result
TAAAAATAGGCGTATCACGAGGCAGAATTTCAGATAAAAAAAATCCTTAGCTTTCGCTAAGGATGATTTC
TGGAATTCGCGGCCGCTTCTAGAGACTAGTGGGTCTCATACTTTTACACCTAGCTCAGTCCTGTTTTAGA
GCTAGAAATAGCAAGTTAAAATAAGGCTAGTCCGTTATCAACTTGAAAAAGTGGCACCGAGTCGGTGCTT
TTTTAGGTAGAGACCTACTAGTAGCGGCCGCTGCAGGCTTCCTCGCTCACTGACTCGCTGCGCTCGGTCG
TTCGGCTGCGGCGAGCGGTATCAGCTCACTCAAAGGCGGTAATACGGTTATCCACAGAATCAGGGGATAA
CGCAGGAAAGAACATGTGAGCAAAAGGCCAGCAAAAGGCCAGGAACCGTAAAAAGGCCGCGTTGCTGGCG
TTTTTCCACAGGCTCCGCCCCCCTGACGAGCATCACAAAAATCGACGCTCAAGTCAGAGGTGGCGAAACC
CGACAGGACTATAAAGATACCAGGCGTTTCCCCCTGGAAGCTCCCTCGTGCGCTCTCCTGTTCCGACCCT
GCCGCTTACCGGATACCTGTCCGCCTTTCTCCCTTCGGGAAGCGTGGCGCTTTCTCATAGCTCACGCTGT
AGGTATCTCAGTTCGGTGTAGGTCGTTCGCTCCAAGCTGGGCTGTGTGCACGAACCCCCCGTTCAGCCCG
ACCGCTGCGCCTTATCCGGTAACTATCGTCTTGAGTCCAACCCGGTAAGACACGACTTATCGCCACTGGC
AGCAGCCACTGGTAACAGGATTAGCAGAGCGAGGTATGTAGGCGGTGCTACAGAGTTCTTGAAGTGGTGG
CCTAACTACGGCTACACTAGAAGAACAGTATTTGGTATCTGCGCTCTGCTGAAGCCAGTTACCTTCGGAA
AAAGAGTTGGTAGCTCTTGATCCGGCAAACAAACCACCGCTGGTAGCGGTGGTTTTTTTGTTTGCAAGCA
GCAGATTACGCGCAGAAAAAAAGGATCTCAAGAAGATCCTTTGATCTTTTCTACGGGGTCTGACGCTCAG
TGGAACGAAAACTCACGTTAAGGGATTTTGGTCATGAGATTATCAAAAAGGATCTTCACCTAGATCCTTT
TAAATTAAAAATGAAGTTTTAAATCAATCTAAAGTATATATGAGTAAACTTGGTCTGACAGTTACCAATG
CTTAATCAGTGAGGCACCTATCTCAGCGATCTGTCTATTTCGTTCATCCATAGTTGCCTGACTCCCCGTC
GTGTAGATAACTACGATACGGGAGGGCTTACCATCTGGCCCCAGTGCTGCAATGATACCGCGCGACCCAC
GCTCACCGGCTCCAGATTTATCAGCAATAAACCAGCCAGCCGGAAGGGCCGAGCGCAGAAGTGGTCCTGC
AACTTTATCCGCCTCCATCCAGTCTATTAATTGTTGCCGGGAAGCTAGAGTAAGTAGTTCGCCAGTTAAT
AGTTTGCGCAACGTTGTTGCCATTGCTACAGGCATCGTGGTGTCACGCTCGTCGTTTGGTATGGCTTCAT
TCAGCTCCGGTTCCCAACGATCAAGGCGAGTTACATGATCCCCCATGTTGTGCAAAAAAGCGGTTAGCTC
CTTCGGTCCTCCGATCGTTGTCAGAAGTAAGTTGGCCGCAGTGTTATCACTCATGGTTATGGCAGCACTG
CATAATTCTCTTACTGTCATGCCATCCGTAAGATGCTTTTCTGTGACTGGTGAGTACTCAACCAAGTCAT
TCTGAGAATAGTGTATGCGGCGACCGAGTTGCTCTTGCCCGGCGTCAATACGGGATAATACCGCGCCACA
TAGCAGAACTTTAAAAGTGCTCATCATTGGAAAACGTTCTTCGGGGCGAAAACTCTCAAGGATCTTACCG
CTGTTGAGATCCAGTTCGATGTAACCCACTCGTGCACCCAACTGATCTTCAGCATCTTTTACTTTCACCA
GCGTTTCTGGGTGAGCAAAAACAGGAAGGCAAAATGCCGCAAAAAAGGGAATAAGGGCGACACGGAAATG
TTGAATACTCATACTCTTCCTTTTTCAATATTATTGAAGCATTTATCAGGGTTATTGTCTCATGAGCGGA
TACATATTTGAATGTATTTAGAAAAATAAACAAATAGGGGTTCCGCGCACATTTCCCCGAAAAGTGCCAC
CTGACGTCTAAGAAACCATTATTATCATGACATTAACCTA
Features (pLannotate 1.2.2; 7 found; start..end, strand, type, name):
     27..70      -  terminator     bacterial terminator: putative bacterial transcription terminator
     73..94      +  misc_feature   BioBrick prefix: BioBrick prefix for parts that do not start with "ATG"
    133..208     +  misc_RNA       gRNA scaffold: guide RNA scaffold for the Streptococcus pyogenes CRISPR/Cas9 system
    226..246     +  misc_feature   BioBrick suffix: universal suffix for all parts
    423..1011    -  rep_origin     ori: high-copy-number ColE1/pMB1/pBR322/pUC origin of replication
   1182..2042    -  CDS            AmpR: β-lactamase; bla; confers resistance to ampicillin, carbenicillin, and related antibiotics
   2043..2147    -  promoter       AmpR promoter: bla
