[The description below was written by a language model from this plasmid's Addgene catalogue record, the feature table of its GenBank file and pLannotate feature annotations shown in this document.]
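Description:
UC17m is a small synthetic-biology part plasmid (about 2.2 kb by the full sequence record) that stores a basic part for MoClo Golden Gate assembly, belonging to the CIDAR MoClo Extension collection. It is built on the DVA backbone of roughly 2.1 kb. It replicates in E. coli from a high-copy ColE1/pUC-type origin and is selected with ampicillin through a β-lactamase gene driven by its native bla promoter. A putative bacterial terminator sits just upstream of the cloning region, where it likely insulates the part from read-through transcription. The part is flanked by BioBrick prefix and suffix sequences that come with the backbone.

The payload is a synthetic insert of about 110 bp encoding the gV1 guide RNA for Streptococcus pyogenes Cas9. The only annotated element within it is the 76-nt S. pyogenes gRNA scaffold. The short stretch just before the scaffold presumably holds the gV1 targeting spacer, though it is not annotated and the record does not state the target. The part is designated a "DE" part, meaning that its Golden Gate fusion sites place it in the D-to-E position of a MoClo transcriptional unit. No promoter or terminator for the guide is annotated inside the insert, so these would be supplied by neighbouring parts during assembly. The type IIS restriction sites used for release are also not annotated.

The separate GenBank record covers only the 110 bp insert, while the generated feature table describes the whole plasmid. UC17m is intended as a reusable building block for assembling gRNA expression units in Cas9-based or dCas9-based synthetic circuits.
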