Addgene plasmid #121039: UC17m
Purpose: MoClo golden gate assembly DE part for gV1 gRNA (guide RNA for S. pyogenes Cas9; sequence from doi: [10.15252/msb.20145735]). Please see Supplemental Documents for annotated Genbank file.
Depositing lab: Richard Murray.
Backbone
  Vector backbone: DVA
  Backbone size w/o insert (bp): 2100
  Vector type: Synthetic Biology
Growth in bacteria
  Bacterial resistance: Ampicillin, 100 μg/mL
  Growth temperature: 37°C
  Growth strain: JM109
  Copy number: High Copy
Gene/Insert
  Gene/Insert name: gV1 Cas9 gRNA UC part
  Species: Synthetic
  Insert size (bp): 110
  Cloning method: Gibson Cloning
  Sequencing primers: 5′ AAATAGGCGTATCACGAGGCA; 3′ TTACCGCCTTTGAGTGAGCTG
Terms and licenses: Academic/Nonprofit Terms; Industry Terms: Not Available to Industry
How to cite: UC17m was a gift from Richard Murray (Addgene plasmid # 121039 ; http://n2t.net/addgene:121039 ; RRID:Addgene_121039)
