LOCUS       Exported 110 bp ds-DNA linear SYN 17-SEP-2021
DEFINITION  MoClo golden gate assembly DE part for gV1 gRNA (guide RNA for S.
            pyogenes Cas9; sequence from doi: [10.15252/msb.20145735]). Please
            see Supplemental Documents for annotated Genbank file..
ACCESSION   .
VERSION     .
KEYWORDS    UC17m
SOURCE      synthetic DNA construct
  ORGANISM  synthetic DNA construct
REFERENCE   1 (bases 1 to 110)
  TITLE     CIDAR MoClo Extension
REFERENCE   2 (bases 1 to 110)
  AUTHORS   .
  TITLE     Direct Submission
  JOURNAL   Exported Sep 17, 2021 from SnapGene Server 1.1.58
            http://www.snapgene.com
FEATURES             Location/Qualifiers
     source          1..110
                     /organism="synthetic DNA construct"
                     /mol_type="other DNA"
     misc_RNA        25..100
                     /label=gRNA scaffold
                     /note="guide RNA scaffold for the Streptococcus pyogenes
                     CRISPR/Cas9 system"
ORIGIN
        1 tacttttaca cctagctcag tcctgtttta gagctagaaa tagcaagtta aaataaggct
       61 agtccgttat caacttgaaa aagtggcacc gagtcggtgc ttttttaggt
//
